>Addgene plasmid #16640 | PIK3CA - Exon9 E545K (pFastBac) | addgene partial sequence | sequence record 23035 | 16640 with polyhedrin-F
TTTTGTATACAAAAACCTATAAATATTCCGGATTATTCATACCGTCCCACCATCGGGCGCGGATCTCGGT
CCGAAACCATGTCGTACTACCATCACCATCACCATCACGATTACGATATCCCAACGACCGAAAACCTGTA
TTTTCAGGGCGCCATGGGATCCATGCCTCCAAGACCATCATCAGGTGAACTGTGGGGCATCCACTTGATG
CCCCCAAGAATCCTAGTAGAATGTTTACTACCAAATGGAATGATAGTGACTTTAGAATGCCTCCGTGAGG
CTACATTAATAACCATAAAGCATGAACTATTTAAAGAAGCAAGAAAATACCCCCTCCATCAACTTCTTCA
AGATGAATCTTCTTACATTTTCGTAAGTGTTACTCAAGAAGCAGAAAGGGAAGAATTTTTTGATGAAACA
AGACGACTTTGTGACCTTCGGCTTTTTCAACCCTTTTTAAAAGTAATTGAACCAGTAGGCAACCGTGAAG
AAAAGATCCTCAATCGAGAAATTGGTTTTGCTATCGGCATGCCAGTGTGTGAATTTGATATGGTTAAAGA
TCCAGAAGTACAGGACTTCCGAAGAAATATTCTGAACGTTTGTAAAGAAGCTGTGGATCTTAGGGACCTC
AATTCACCTCATAGTAGAGCAATGTATGTCTATCCTCCAAATGTAAAATCTTCACCAGAATTGCCAAAGC
ACATATATAATAAATTAGATAAAGGGCAA
