>Addgene plasmid #16640 | PIK3CA - Exon9 E545K (pFastBac) | addgene partial sequence | sequence record 63412 | SV40pA-R 5'-GAAATTTGTGATGCTATTGC-3'
TTATAAGCTGCAATAAACAAGTTAACAACAACAATTGCATTCATTTTATGTTTCAGGTTCAGGGGGAGGT
GTGGGAGGTTTTTTAAAGCAAGTAAAACCTCTACAAATGTGGTATGGCTGATTATGATCCTCTAGTACTT
CTCGACAAGCTTCAGTTCAATGCATGCTGTTTAATTGTGTGGAAGATCCAATCCATTTTTGTTGTCCAGC
CACCATGATGTGCATCATTCATTTGTTTCATGAAATACTCCAAAGCCTCTTGCTCAGTTTTATCTAAGGC
TAGGGTCTTTCGAATGTATGCAATGTCATCAAAAGATTGTAGTTCTGGCATTCCAGAGCCAAGCATCATT
GAGAAAAGATTTATGAAGAGATTGGCATGCTGTCGAATAGCTAGATAAGCCTTGTAACACATCTCCTGAA
ACCTCTCAAATTCTCTTGTCTTTGTGCATTCTTGGGCTCCTTTACTAATCACTATTAAGAAATCCTGTGT
CAAAACAAATGGCACACGTTCTCGTTTATAACCAAATTTTTTCTTCTTGTGATCCAAAAAGTGTCCAAAA
TCTATATGAAACAGTTGTCCATCGTCTTTCACCATGATGTTACTATTGTGACGATCTCCAATTCCCAAAA
TGAAGGTAGCTACACAGTATCCAGCACATGAACGTGTAAACAGGTCAATGGCTGCATCATATATTTCTCC
TTTGTTCTTGTCTTTGAGCCACTGATGTAGTGTGTGGCTGTTGAACTGCAGTGCACCTTTCAAGCCGCCT
TTGCACTGAATTTGCATAATAGTGTGAGAATTTCGCACCACCTCAATAAGTCCCACACAGTCACCGATTG
