>Addgene plasmid #16640 | PIK3CA - Exon9 E545K (pFastBac) | addgene partial sequence | sequence record 63742 | hPIK3CA-F  5'-TGGCCAGTACCTCATGGATT-3'
GCTGAACCCTATTGGTGTTACTGGATCAAATCCAAATAAAGAAACTCCATGCTTAGAGTTGGAGTTTGAC
TGGTTCAGCAGTGTGGTAAAGTTCCCAGATATGTCAGTGATTGAAGAGCATGCCAATTGGTCTGTATCCC
GAGAAGCAGGATTTAGCTATTCCCACGCAGGACTGAGTAACAGACTAGCTAGAGACAATGAATTAAGGGA
AAATGACAAAGAACAGCTCAAAGCAATTTCTACACGAGATCCTCTCTCTGAAATCACTAAGCAGGAGAAA
GATTTTCTATGGAGTCACAGACACTATTGTGTAACTATCCCCGAAATTCTACCCAAATTGCTTCTGTCTG
TTAAATGGAATTCTAGAGATGAAGTAGCCCAGATGTATTGCTTGGTAAAAGATTGGCCTCCAATCAAACC
TGAACAGGCTATGGAACTTCTGGACTGTAATTACCCAGATCCTATGGTTCGAGGTTTTGCTGTTCGGTGC
TTGGAAAAATATTTAACAGATGACAAACTTTCTCAGTATTTAATTCAGCTAGTACAGGTCCTAAAATATG
AACAATATTTGGATAACTTGCTTGTGAGATTTTTACTGAAGAAAGCATTGACTAATCAAAGGATTGGGCA
CTTTTTCTTTTGGCATTTAAAATCTGAGATGCACAATAAAACAGTTAGCCAGAGGTTTGGCCTGCTTTTG
GAGTCCTATTGTCGTGCATGTGGGATGTATTTGAAGCACCTGAATAGGCAAGTCGAGGCAATGGAAAAGC
TCATTAACTTAACTGACATTCTCAAACAGGAGAAGAAGGATGAAACACAAAAGGTACAGATGAAGTTTTT
AGTTGAGCAAATGAGGCGACCAGATTTCATGGATGCTCTACAGGGCTTTCTGTCTCCTCTAAACCCTGCT
CATCAACTAGGAAACCTCAGG
