[The description below was written by a language model from this plasmid's Addgene catalogue record.]
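Description:
PIK3CA - Exon9 E545K (pFastBac) is a baculovirus donor (transfer) plasmid built on the Invitrogen pFastBac HT backbone, which is about 4.9 kb without the insert. It carries a roughly 3.1 kb fragment of human PIK3CA cDNA that spans the entire open reading frame for p110 alpha, the catalytic subunit of phosphatidylinositol 3-kinase. The insert bears the E545K substitution, an exon 9 mutation. The plasmid is propagated in E. coli under ampicillin selection, and gentamicin is recorded as an additional selectable marker. In pFastBac-type vectors the gentamicin resistance gene normally travels with the expression cassette during transposition into a baculovirus bacmid, so it can be used to select recombinant bacmids. No feature table accompanies the record, so element positions and the replication origin are not documented here.

The cDNA was cloned between BamHI and HindIII, and both sites remain intact. According to the depositor, the fragment can therefore be excised with these enzymes and moved into other vectors. The backbone supplies an N-terminal His tag, so the kinase is expressed as a His-tagged fusion suitable for metal-affinity purification. The promoter is not named explicitly, but the listed polyhedrin forward sequencing primer is consistent with the polyhedrin promoter that pFastBac vectors use for strong late expression in infected insect cells. The catalogue also labels the vector type as mammalian expression, although the backbone is a baculoviral system. The construct is suited to producing recombinant mutant p110 alpha protein, for example for biochemical comparison with the wild-type enzyme. It derives from work describing frequent PIK3CA mutations in human cancers.
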