Addgene plasmid #16640: PIK3CA - Exon9 E545K (pFastBac)
Depositing lab: Bert Vogelstein. Depositing organization: Johns Hopkins University and School of Medicine. Publication: High frequency of mutations of the PIK3CA gene in human cancers. Samuels Y, Wang Z, Bardelli A, Silliman N, Ptak J, Szabo S, Yan H, Gazdar A, Powell SM, Riggins GJ, Willson JK, Markowitz S, Kinzler KW, Vogelstein B, Velculescu VE. Science. 2004 Apr 23. 304(5670):554. 10.1126/science.1096502 PubMed 15016963.
Backbone
  Vector backbone: pFastBac HT
  Backbone manufacturer: Invitrogen
  Backbone size w/o insert (bp): 4856
  Vector type: Mammalian Expression ; Baculoviral
  Selectable markers: Gentamicin
Growth in bacteria
  Bacterial resistance: Ampicillin, 100 μg/mL
  Growth temperature: 37°C
  Growth strain: DH5alpha
  Copy number: Unknown
Gene/Insert
  Gene/Insert name: PIK3CA E545K (alt names: Phosphatidylinositol 3-kinase; p110 alpha)
  Species: H. sapiens (human)
  Insert size (bp): 3100
  Mutation: E545K
  Entrez Gene: PIK3CA (a.k.a. CCM4, CLAPO, CLOVE, CWS5, HMH, MCAP, MCM, MCMTC, PI3K, PI3K-alpha, p110-alpha)
  Tag / fusion protein: His (N terminal on backbone)
  Cloning method: Restriction Enzyme; 5′ cloning site BamHI (not destroyed); 3′ cloning site HindIII (not destroyed)
  Sequencing primers: 5′ polyhedrin forward
Terms and licenses: Academic/Nonprofit Terms; Industry Terms: Not Available to Industry
Depositor comments: A fragment of human PIK3CA cDNA including the entire ORF was cloned into the pFastBac HT vector. The cDNA fragment can be removed with BamHI and HindIII for subcloning into other vectors.
How to cite: PIK3CA - Exon9 E545K (pFastBac) was a gift from Bert Vogelstein (Addgene plasmid # 16640 ; http://n2t.net/addgene:16640 ; RRID:Addgene_16640)
